>Addgene plasmid #138267 | pEF:iCas9 | addgene full sequence | sequence record 273623 | Addgene NGS Result
CCGTCAGTGGGCAGAGCGCACATCGCCCACAGTCCCCGAGAAGTTGGGGGGAGGGGTCGGCAATTGAACC
GGTGCCTAGAGAAGGTGGCGCGGGGTAAACTGGGAAAGTGATGTCGTGTACTGGCTCCGCCTTTTTCCCG
AGGGTGGGGGAGAACCGTATATAAGTGCAGTAGTCGCCGTGAACGTTCTTTTTCGCAACGGGTTTGCCGC
CAGAACACAGGTAAGTGCCGTGTGTGGTTCCCGCGGGCCTGGCCTCTTTACGGGTTATGGCCCTTGCGTG
CCTTGAATTACTTCCACGCCCCTGGCTGCAGTACGTGATTCTTGATCCCGAGCTTCGGGTTGGAAGTGGG
TGGGAGAGTTCGAGGCCTTGCGCTTAAGGAGCCCCTTCGCCTCGTGCTTGAGTTGAGGCCTGGCCTGGGC
GCTGGGGCCGCCGCGTGCGAATCTGGTGGCACCTTCGCGCCTGTCTCGCTGCTTTCGATAAGTCTCTAGC
CATTTAAAATTTTTGATGACCTGCTGCGACGCTTTTTTTCTGGCAAGATAGTCTTGTAAATGCGGGCCAA
GATCTGCACACTGGTATTTCGGTTTTTGGGGCCGCGGGCGGCGACGGGGCCCGTGCGTCCCAGCGCACAT
GTTCGGCGAGGCGGGGCCTGCGAGCGCGGCCACCGAGAATCGGACGGGGGTAGTCTCAAGCTGGCCGGCC
TGCTCTGGTGCCTGGCCTCGCGCCGCCGTGTATCGCCCCGCCCTGGGCGGCAAGGCTGGCCCGGTCGGCA
CCAGTTGCGTGAGCGGAAAGATGGCCGCTTCCCGGCCCTGCTGCAGGGAGCTCAAAATGGAGGACGCGGC
GCTCGGGAGAGCGGGCGGGTGAGTCACCCACACAAAGGAAAAGGGCCTTTCCGTCCTCAGCCGTCGCTTC
ATGTGACTCCACGGAGTACCGGGCGCCGTCCAGGCACCTCGATTAGTTCTCGAGCTTTTGGAGTACGTCG
TCTTTAGGTTGGGGGGAGGGGTTTTATGCGATGGAGTTTCCCCACACTGAGTGGGTGGAGACTGAAGTTA
GGCCAGCTTGGCACTTGATGTAATTCTCCTTGGAATTTGCCCTTTTTGAGTTTGGATCTTGGTTCATTCT
CAAGCCTCAGACAGTGGTTCAAAGTTTTTTTCTTCCATTTCAGGTGTCGTGAGGAATTCGAGCTCGGTAC
CCGGGGATCCTCTAGAACTAGAACTAGTGGATCCCCCGGGAAAAAAATGCCCAAAAAGAAGAGGAAAGTA
GGTGGCAGTGCAAGGATATTTGGATACGCACGAGTTAGTACATCTCAACAGTCTCTGGACATACAGATAA
GGGCATTGAAGGATGCTGGAGTGAAAGCTAATCGGATCTTTACCGATAAGGCTAGTGGCAGCTCTACAGA
CAGAGAGGGCTTGGATCTGCTGAGAATGAAGGTTGAGGAAGGGGATGTGATACTCGTCAAGAAACTTGAC
AGACTCTCACGAGACACTGCCGATATGATCCAACTGATTAAGGAATTTGACGCCCAAGGTGTAGCCGTAA
GATTTATTGATGACGGTATCAGCACCGACGGCTATATGGGCCAGATGGTCGTCACTATACTGAGCGCTGT
CGCACAAGCGGAGAGAAGACGAATCCTGCAACGGACAAATGAAGGTCGCCAAGAAGCAAAGCTCAAAGGA
ATTAAGTTCGGGCGCAGGAGGACTGTAGACAGAGGTGGTTCAGGAGGAAGTGGAGGTTCAGGGGGAAGTG
GTGGCTCCGGTGGGTCTGCAGACAAGAAGTACTCCATTGGGCTCGCCATCGGCACAAACAGCGTCGGTTG
GGCCGTCATTACGGACGAGTACAAGGTGCCGAGCAAAAAATTCAAAGTTCTGGGCAATACCGATCGCCAC
AGCATAAAGAAGAACCTCATTGGCGCCCTCCTGTTCGACTCCGGGGAGACGGCCGAAGCCACGCGGCTCA
AAAGAACAGCACGGCGCAGATATACCCGCAGAAAGAATCGGATCTGCTACCTGCAGGAGATCTTTAGTAA
TGAGATGGCTAAGGTGGATGACTCTTTCTTCCATAGGCTGGAGGAGTCCTTTTTGGTGGAGGAGGATAAA
AAGCACGAGCGCCACCCAATCTTTGGCAATATCGTGGACGAGGTGGCGTACCATGAAAAGTACCCAACCA
TATATCATCTGAGGAAGAAGCTTGTAGACAGTACTGATAAGGCTGACTTGCGGTTGATCTATCTCGCGCT
GGCGCATATGATCAAATTTCGGGGACACTTCCTCATCGAGGGGGACCTGAACCCAGACAACAGCGATGTC
GACAAACTCTTTATCCAACTGGTTCAGACTTACAATCAGCTTTTCGAAGAGAACCCGATCAACGCATCCG
GAGTTGACGCCAAAGCAATCCTGAGCGCTAGGCTGTCCAAATCCCGGCGGCTCGAAAACCTCATCGCACA
GCTCCCTGGGGAGAAGAAGAACGGCCTGTTTGGTAATCTTATCGCCCTGTCACTCGGGCTGACCCCCAAC
TTTAAATCTAACTTCGACCTGGCCGAAGATGCCAAGCTTCAACTGAGCAAAGACACCTACGATGATGATC
TCGACAATCTGCTGGCCCAGATCGGCGACCAGTACGCAGACCTTTTTTTGGCGGCAAAGAACCTGTCAGA
CGCCATTCTGCTGAGTGATATTCTGCGAGTGAACACGGAGATCACCAAAGCTCCGCTGAGCGCTAGTATG
ATCAAGCGCTATGATGAGCACCACCAAGACTTGACTTTGCTGAAGGCCCTTGTCAGACAGCAACTGCCTG
AGAAGTACAAGGAAATTTTCTTCGATCAGTCTAAAAATGGCTACGCCGGATACATTGACGGCGGAGCAAG
CCAGGAGGAATTTTACAAATTTATTAAGCCCATCTTGGAAAAAATGGACGGCACCGAGGAGCTGCTGGTA
AAGCTTAACAGAGAAGATCTGTTGCGCAAACAGCGCACTTTCGACAATGGAAGCATCCCCCACCAGATTC
ACCTGGGCGAACTGCACGCTATCCTCAGGCGGCAAGAGGATTTCTACCCCTTTTTGAAAGATAACAGGGA
AAAGATTGAGAAAATCCTCACATTTCGGATACCCTACTATGTAGGCCCCCTCGCCCGGGGAAATTCCAGA
TTCGCGTGGATGACTCGCAAATCAGAAGAGACCATCACTCCCTGGAACTTCGAGGAAGTCGTGGATAAGG
GGGCCTCTGCCCAGTCCTTCATCGAAAGGATGACTAACTTTGATAAAAATCTGCCTAACGAAAAGGTGCT
TCCTAAACACTCTCTGCTGTACGAGTACTTCACAGTTTATAACGAGCTCACCAAGGTCAAATACGTCACA
GAAGGGATGAGAAAGCCAGCATTCCTGTCTGGAGAGCAGAAGAAAGCTATCGTGGACCTCCTCTTCAAGA
CGAACCGGAAAGTTACCGTGAAACAGCTCAAAGAAGACTATTTCAAAAAGATTGAATGTTTCGACTCTGT
TGAAATCAGCGGAGTGGAGGATCGCTTCAACGCATCCCTGGGAACGTATCACGATCTCCTGAAAATCATT
AAAGACAAGGACTTCCTGGACAATGAGGAGAACGAGGACATTCTTGAGGACATTGTCCTCACCCTTACGT
TGTTTGAAGATAGGGAGATGATTGAAGAACGCTTGAAAACTTACGCTCATCTCTTCGACGACAAAGTCAT
GAAACAGCTCAAGAGGCGCCGATATACAGGATGGGGGCGGCTGTCAAGAAAACTGATCAATGGGATCCGA
GACAAGCAGAGTGGAAAGACAATCCTGGATTTTCTTAAGTCCGATGGATTTGCCAACCGGAACTTCATGC
AGTTGATCCATGATGACTCTCTCACCTTTAAGGAGGACATCCAGAAAGCACAAGTTTCTGGCCAGGGGGA
CAGTCTTCACGAGCACATCGCTAATCTTGCAGGTAGCCCAGCTATCAAAAAGGGAATACTGCAGACCGTT
AAGGTCGTGGATGAACTCGTCAAAGTAATGGGAAGGCATAAGCCCGAGAATATCGTTATCGAGATGGCCC
GAGAGAACCAAACTACCCAGAAGGGACAGAAGAACAGTAGGGAAAGGATGAAGAGGATTGAAGAGGGTAT
AAAAGAACTGGGGTCCCAAATCCTTAAGGAACACCCAGTTGAAAACACCCAGCTTCAGAATGAGAAGCTC
TACCTGTACTACCTGCAGAACGGCAGGGACATGTACGTGGATCAGGAACTGGACATCAATCGGCTCTCCG
ACTACGACGTGGATGCCATCGTGCCCCAGTCTTTTCTCAAAGATGATTCTATTGATAATAAAGTGTTGAC
AAGATCCGATAAAAATAGAGGGAAGAGTGATAACGTCCCCTCAGAAGAAGTTGTCAAGAAAATGAAAAAT
TATTGGCGGCAGCTGCTGAACGCCAAACTGATCACACAACGGAAGTTCGATAATCTGACTAAGGCTGAAC
GAGGTGGCCTGTCTGAGTTGGATAAAGCCGGCTTCATCAAAAGGCAGCTTGTTGAGACACGCCAGATCAC
CAAGCACGTGGCCCAAATTCTCGATTCACGCATGAACACCAAGTACGATGAAAATGACAAACTGATTCGA
GAGGTGAAAGTTATTACTCTGAAGTCTAAGCTGGTCTCAGATTTCAGAAAGGACTTTCAGTTTTATAAGG
TGAGAGAGATCAACAATTACCACCATGCGCATGATGCCTACCTGAATGCAGTGGTAGGCACTGCACTTAT
CAAAAAATATCCCAAGCTTGAATCTGAATTTGTTTACGGAGACTATAAAGTGTACGATGTTAGGAAAATG
ATCGCAAAGTCTGAGCAGGAAATAGGCAAGGCCACCGCTAAGTACTTCTTTTACAGCAATATTATGAATT
TTTTCAAGACCGAGATTACACTGGCCAATGGAGAGATTCGGAAGCGACCACTTATCGAAACAAACGGAGA
AACAGGAGAAATCGTGTGGGACAAGGGTAGGGATTTCGCGACAGTCCGGAAGGTCCTGTCCATGCCGCAG
GTGAACATCGTTAAAAAGACCGAAGTACAGACCGGAGGCTTCTCCAAGGAAAGTATCCTCCCGAAAAGGA
ACAGCGACAAGCTGATCGCACGCAAAAAAGATTGGGACCCCAAGAAATACGGCGGATTCGATTCTCCTAC
AGTCGCTTACAGTGTACTGGTTGTGGCCAAAGTGGAGAAAGGGAAGTCTAAAAAACTCAAAAGCGTCAAG
GAACTGCTGGGCATCACAATCATGGAGCGATCAAGCTTCGAAAAAAACCCCATCGACTTTCTCGAGGCGA
AAGGATATAAAGAGGTCAAAAAAGACCTCATCATTAAGCTTCCCAAGTACTCTCTCTTTGAGCTTGAAAA
CGGCCGGAAACGAATGCTCGCTAGTGCGGGCGAGCTGCAGAAAGGTAACGAGCTGGCACTGCCCTCTAAA
TACGTTAATTTCTTGTATCTGGCCAGCCACTATGAAAAGCTCAAAGGGTCTCCCGAAGATAATGAGCAGA
AGCAGCTGTTCGTGGAACAACACAAACACTACCTTGATGAGATCATCGAGCAAATAAGCGAATTCTCCAA
AAGAGTGATCCTCGCCGACGCTAACCTCGATAAGGTGCTTTCTGCTTACAATAAGCACAGGGATAAGCCC
ATCAGGGAGCAGGCAGAAAACATTATCCACTTGTTTACTCTGACCAACTTGGGCGCGCCTGCAGCCTTCA
AGTACTTCGACACCACCATAGACAGAAAGCGGTACACCTCTACAAAGGAGGTCCTGGACGCCACACTGAT
TCATCAGTCAATTACGGGGCTCTATGAAACAAGAATCGACCTCTCTCAGCTCGGTGGAGACAGCAGGGCT
GACCCCAAGAAGAAGAGGAAGGTGTGATCTCTTCTCGAGTCATGTAATTAGTTATGTCACGCTTACATTC
ACGCCCTCCCCCCACATCCGCTCTAACCGAAAAGGAAGGAGTTAGACAACCTGAAGTCTAGGTCCCTATT
TATTTTTTTATAGTTATGTTAGTATTAAGAACGTTATTTATATTTCAAATTTTTCTTTTTTTTCTGTACA
GACGCGTGCGGCCGCACTCCTCAGGTGCAGGCTGCCTATCAGAAGGTGGTGGCTGGTGTGGCCAATGCCC
TGGCTCACAAATACCACTGAGATCTTTTTCCCTCTGCCAAAAATTATGGGGACATCATGAAGCCCCTTGA
GCATCTGACTTCTGGCTAATAAAGGAAATTTATTTTCATTGCAATAGTGTGTTGGAATTTTTTGTGTCTC
TCACTCGGAAGGACATATGGGAGGGCAAATCATTTAAAACATCAGAATGAGTATTTGGTTTAGAGTTTGG
CAACATATGCCCATATGCTGGCTGCCATGAACAAAGGTTGGCTATAAAGAGGTCATCAGTATATGAAACA
GCCCCCTGCTGTCCATTCCTTATTCCATAGAAAAGCCTTGACTTGAGGTTAGATTTTTTTTATATTTTGT
TTTGTGTTATTTTTTTCTTTAACATCCCTAAAATTTTCCTTACATGTTTTACTAGCCAGATTTTTCCTCC
TCTCCTGACTACTCCCAGTCATAGCTGTCCCTCTTCTCTTATGGAGATCCCTCGACCTGCAGCCCAAGCT
TGGCGTAATCATGGTCATAGCTGTTTCCTGTGTGAAATTGTTATCCGCTCACAATTCCACACAACATACG
AGCCGGAAGCATAAAGTGTAAAGCCTGGGGTGCCTAATGAGTGAGCTAACTCACATTAATTGCGTTGCGC
TCACTGCCCGCTTTCCAGTCGGGAAACCTGTCGTGCCAGCGGATCCGCATCTCAATTAGTCAGCAACCAT
AGTCCCGCCCCTAACTCCGCCCATCCCGCCCCTAACTCCGCCCAGTTCCGCCCATTCTCCGCCCCATGGC
TGACTAATTTTTTTTATTTATGCAGAGGCCGAGGCCGCCTCGGCCTCTGAGCTATTCCAGAAGTAGTGAG
GAGGCTTTTTTGGAGGCCTAGGCTTTTGCAAAAAGCTAACTTGTTTATTGCAGCTTATAATGGTTACAAA
TAAAGCAATAGCATCACAAATTTCACAAATAAAGCATTTTTTTCACTGCATTCTAGTTGTGGTTTGTCCA
AACTCATCAATGTATCTTATCATGTCTGGATCCGCTGCATTAATGAATCGGCCAACGCGCGGGGAGAGGC
GGTTTGCGTATTGGGCGCTCTTCCGCTTCCTCGCTCACTGACTCGCTGCGCTCGGTCGTTCGGCTGCGGC
GAGCGGTATCAGCTCACTCAAAGGCGGTAATACGGTTATCCACAGAATCAGGGGATAACGCAGGAAAGAA
CATGTGAGCAAAAGGCCAGCAAAAGGCCAGGAACCGTAAAAAGGCCGCGTTGCTGGCGTTTTTCCATAGG
CTCCGCCCCCCTGACGAGCATCACAAAAATCGACGCTCAAGTCAGAGGTGGCGAAACCCGACAGGACTAT
AAAGATACCAGGCGTTTCCCCCTGGAAGCTCCCTCGTGCGCTCTCCTGTTCCGACCCTGCCGCTTACCGG
ATACCTGTCCGCCTTTCTCCCTTCGGGAAGCGTGGCGCTTTCTCATAGCTCACGCTGTAGGTATCTCAGT
TCGGTGTAGGTCGTTCGCTCCAAGCTGGGCTGTGTGCACGAACCCCCCGTTCAGCCCGACCGCTGCGCCT
TATCCGGTAACTATCGTCTTGAGTCCAACCCGGTAAGACACGACTTATCGCCACTGGCAGCAGCCACTGG
TAACAGGATTAGCAGAGCGAGGTATGTAGGCGGTGCTACAGAGTTCTTGAAGTGGTGGCCTAACTACGGC
TACACTAGAAGAACAGTATTTGGTATCTGCGCTCTGCTGAAGCCAGTTACCTTCGGAAAAAGAGTTGGTA
GCTCTTGATCCGGCAAACAAACCACCGCTGGTAGCGGTGGTTTTTTTGTTTGCAAGCAGCAGATTACGCG
CAGAAAAAAAGGATCTCAAGAAGATCCTTTGATCTTTTCTACGGGGTCTGACGCTCAGTGGAACGAAAAC
TCACGTTAAGGGATTTTGGTCATGAGATTATCAAAAAGGATCTTCACCTAGATCCTTTTAAATTAAAAAT
GAAGTTTTAAATCAATCTAAAGTATATATGAGTAAACTTGGTCTGACAGTTACCAATGCTTAATCAGTGA
GGCACCTATCTCAGCGATCTGTCTATTTCGTTCATCCATAGTTGCCTGACTCCCCGTCGTGTAGATAACT
ACGATACGGGAGGGCTTACCATCTGGCCCCAGTGCTGCAATGATACCGCGAGACCCACGCTCACCGGCTC
CAGATTTATCAGCAATAAACCAGCCAGCCGGAAGGGCCGAGCGCAGAAGTGGTCCTGCAACTTTATCCGC
CTCCATCCAGTCTATTAATTGTTGCCGGGAAGCTAGAGTAAGTAGTTCGCCAGTTAATAGTTTGCGCAAC
GTTGTTGCCATTGCTACAGGCATCGTGGTGTCACGCTCGTCGTTTGGTATGGCTTCATTCAGCTCCGGTT
CCCAACGATCAAGGCGAGTTACATGATCCCCCATGTTGTGCAAAAAAGCGGTTAGCTCCTTCGGTCCTCC
GATCGTTGTCAGAAGTAAGTTGGCCGCAGTGTTATCACTCATGGTTATGGCAGCACTGCATAATTCTCTT
ACTGTCATGCCATCCGTAAGATGCTTTTCTGTGACTGGTGAGTACTCAACCAAGTCATTCTGAGAATAGT
GTATGCGGCGACCGAGTTGCTCTTGCCCGGCGTCAATACGGGATAATACCGCGCCACATAGCAGAACTTT
AAAAGTGCTCATCATTGGAAAACGTTCTTCGGGGCGAAAACTCTCAAGGATCTTACCGCTGTTGAGATCC
AGTTCGATGTAACCCACTCGTGCACCCAACTGATCTTCAGCATCTTTTACTTTCACCAGCGTTTCTGGGT
GAGCAAAAACAGGAAGGCAAAATGCCGCAAAAAAGGGAATAAGGGCGACACGGAAATGTTGAATACTCAT
ACTCTTCCTTTTTCAATATTATTGAAGCATTTATCAGGGTTATTGTCTCATGAGCGGATACATATTTGAA
TGTATTTAGAAAAATAAACAAATAGGGGTTCCGCGCACATTTCCCCGAAAAGTGCCACCTGGGTCGACAT
TGATTATTGACTAGATCATCGCGTGAGGCTCCGGTGC
Features (pLannotate 1.2.2; 20 found; start..end, strand, type, name):
   1174..1206    +  misc_feature   MCS (fragment): pUC18/19 multiple cloning site
   1208..1230    +  misc_feature   MCS (fragment): pBluescript multiple cloning site
   1273..1713    +  CDS            tnpR (fragment): TNR3_ECOLX - Experimental evidence at protein level: Swiss-Prot protein existence level 1. Resolvase catalyzes the resolution (a site-specific recombination) of the cointegrated replicon to yield the final transposition products. From Escherichia coli.
   1771..5871    +  CDS            Cas9: Cas9 (Csn1) endonuclease from the Streptococcus pyogenes Type II CRISPR/Cas system generates RNA-guided double strand breaks in DNA
   5920..6098    +  terminator     CYC1 terminator (fragment): S. cerevisiae CYC1; transcription terminator for CYC1
   6106..6177    +  CDS            HBB (fragment): HBB_PONPY - Experimental evidence at transcript level: Swiss-Prot protein existence level 2. Involved in oxygen transport from the lung to the various peripheral tissues. From Pongo pygmaeus (Bornean orangutan).
   6248..6303    +  polyA_signal   β-globin poly(A) signal: rabbit β-globin polyadenylation signal (Gil and Proudfoot, 1987)
   6688..6704    -  protein_bind   lac operator: The lac repressor binds to the lac operator to inhibit transcription in E. coli. This inhibition can be relieved by adding lactose or isopropyl-β-D-thiogalactopyranoside (IPTG). lac repressor encoded by lacI
   6712..6742    -  promoter       lac promoter: promoter for the E. coli lac operon
   6757..6778    -  protein_bind   CAP binding site: CAP binding activates transcription in the presence of cAMP. E. coli catabolite activator protein
   6791..6830    -  CDS            lacI (fragment): lac repressor; lacI; The lac repressor binds to the lac operator to inhibit transcription in E. coli. This inhibition can be relieved by adding lactose or isopropyl-β-D-thiogalactopyranoside (IPTG).
   6837..6859    +  promoter       SV40 promoter (fragment): SV40 enhancer and early promoter
   6883..7018    +  rep_origin     SV40 ori: SV40 origin of replication
   7038..7172    +  polyA_signal   SV40 poly(A) signal: SV40 polyadenylation signal
   7174..7228    -  CDS            lacI (fragment): lac repressor; lacI; The lac repressor binds to the lac operator to inhibit transcription in E. coli. This inhibition can be relieved by adding lactose or isopropyl-β-D-thiogalactopyranoside (IPTG).
   7411..7999    -  rep_origin     ori: high-copy-number ColE1/pMB1/pBR322/pUC origin of replication
   8170..9030    -  CDS            AmpR: β-lactamase; bla; confers resistance to ampicillin, carbenicillin, and related antibiotics
   9031..9135    -  promoter       AmpR promoter: bla
   9166..9184    +  enhancer       CMV enhancer (fragment): human cytomegalovirus immediate early enhancer
   9198..1172    +  promoter       EF-1α promoter (across the origin): strong constitutive promoter for human elongation factor EF-1α
