[The description below was written by a language model from this plasmid's Addgene catalogue record and pLannotate feature annotations shown in this document.]
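Description:
pEF:iCas9 is a 9.2 kb mammalian expression plasmid on the pEF backbone, built to produce an RNA-guided recombinase–Cas9 fusion (iCas9) in human cells. It is propagated in E. coli through a high-copy ColE1/pUC-type origin and selected with ampicillin via the β-lactamase gene and its native promoter. The backbone also carries an SV40 origin of replication with a short SV40 promoter fragment and an SV40 poly(A) signal, plus leftover lac promoter/operator and lacI fragments that appear to be cloning-vector remnants. No mammalian selection marker is annotated.

The payload is a synthetic open reading frame described as mTN3-GGS6-dCas9, cloned between XbaI and MluI sites and driven by the strong constitutive human EF-1α promoter, which spans the numbering origin of the sequence record. The feature table shows a fragment of the Tn3 resolvase gene (tnpR), a serine site-specific recombinase, placed upstream of Streptococcus pyogenes Cas9. The short gap between the two is consistent with the GGS-repeat linker named in the insert. The "m" prefix suggests a mutant form of the resolvase, but the record does not list any Tn3 mutations. The Cas9 portion carries D10A and H840A, which inactivate both nuclease domains, so it serves only as a programmable DNA-binding module that guide RNAs direct to chosen sites. Downstream lie a CYC1 terminator fragment, a β-globin-derived segment and the rabbit β-globin polyadenylation signal. No guide RNA cassette is annotated, so guides would presumably have to come from a separate construct. The associated publication title indicates that the fusion is used for targeted deletion and integration of genomic DNA.
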