Addgene plasmid #138267: pEF:iCas9
Purpose: Expression of mTN3-GGS6-dCas9 (iCas9) in human.
Depositing lab: Xiao Wang. Depositing organization: Arizona State University. Publication: RNA-Guided Recombinase-Cas9 Fusion Targets Genomic DNA Deletion and Integration. Standage-Beier K, Brookhouser N, Balachandran P, Zhang Q, Brafman DA, Wang X. CRISPR J. 2019 Aug;2:209-222. doi: 10.1089/crispr.2019.0013. PubMed 31436506.
Backbone
  Vector backbone: pEF
  Vector type: Mammalian Expression, CRISPR
Growth in bacteria
  Bacterial resistance: Ampicillin, 100 μg/mL
  Growth temperature: 37°C
  Growth strain: DH5alpha
  Copy number: High Copy
Gene/Insert
  Gene/Insert name: mTN3-GGS6-dCas9 (alt name: iCas9)
  Species: Synthetic
  Mutation: Cas9-D10A, H840A
  Promoter: Ef1a
  Cloning method: Restriction Enzyme; 5′ cloning site XbaI (unknown if destroyed); 3′ cloning site MluI (unknown if destroyed)
Terms and licenses: Academic/Nonprofit Terms; Industry Terms: Not Available to Industry
How to cite: pEF:iCas9 was a gift from Xiao Wang (Addgene plasmid # 138267 ; http://n2t.net/addgene:138267 ; RRID:Addgene_138267)
